Addgene plasmid #131706: pFDH
Purpose: Express constitutively an NAD-dependent formate dehydrogenase from Pseudomonas sp. 101 in E. coli
Depositing lab: Ron Milo. Depositing organization: Weizmann Institute of Science. Publication: Conversion of Escherichia coli to Generate All Biomass Carbon from CO2. Gleizer S, Ben-Nissan R, Bar-On YM, Antonovsky N, Noor E, Zohar Y, Jona G, Krieger E, Shamshoum M, Bar-Even A, Milo R. Cell. 2019 Nov 27;179(6):1255-1263.e12. doi: 10.1016/j.cell.2019.11.009. PubMed 31778652.
Backbone
  Vector backbone: pZE21-MCS
  Backbone manufacturer: Expressys
  Backbone size w/o insert (bp): 1799
  Total vector size (bp): 3023
  Modifications to backbone: SmR gene instead of KanR
  Vector type: Bacterial Expression
Growth in bacteria
  Bacterial resistance: Streptomycin, 50 μg/mL
  Growth temperature: 37°C
  Growth strain: DH5alpha
  Copy number: High Copy
Gene/Insert
  Gene/Insert name: formate dehydrogenase (alt name: fdh)
  Species: Pseudomonas sp. 101
  Insert size (bp): 1224
  GenBank ID: P33160
  Tag / fusion protein: his-tag (N terminal on insert)
  Cloning method: Unknown
  Sequencing primers: 5′ TCTCGAGACCTATTGACAAT; 3′ TCACCGACAAACAACAGATA
Resource information
  A portion of this plasmid was derived from a plasmid made by: Dr. Yehudit Zohar, Weizmann Institute of Science, Rehovot, Israel
Terms and licenses: Academic/Nonprofit Terms; Industry Terms: Not Available to Industry
How to cite: pFDH was a gift from Ron Milo (Addgene plasmid # 131706 ; http://n2t.net/addgene:131706 ; RRID:Addgene_131706)
