[The description below was written by a language model from this plasmid's Addgene catalogue record and pLannotate feature annotations shown in this document.]
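Description:
pFDH is a small bacterial expression plasmid for constitutive production of the NAD-dependent formate dehydrogenase of Pseudomonas sp. 101 in E. coli. It is built on the pZE21-MCS backbone, in which the original kanamycin resistance gene has been replaced by SmR (aadA, an aminoglycoside adenylyltransferase conferring streptomycin and spectinomycin resistance). In the annotated sequence this marker lies downstream of an AmpR (bla) promoter. Replication relies on a high-copy ColE1/pMB1-type origin, consistent with the catalogue's high-copy designation. The catalogue lists a total size of about 3.0 kb, whereas the sequenced record behind the feature table is about 3.3 kb, a discrepancy the record does not explain.

The payload is the fdh coding sequence, recorded as carrying an N-terminal His-tag, although the tag is not separately annotated in the feature table. Upstream, only a short fragment of the PLtetO-1 promoter is detected, so the exact nature of the promoter driving fdh is not fully defined by the record. The stated purpose is constitutive expression, and no tet repressor gene is annotated on the plasmid. The gene is followed by a remnant of a multiple cloning site and the rrnB T1 terminator, while a lambda t0 terminator lies beyond the origin, next to the end of the resistance gene, helping to insulate the transcription units from one another.

The enzyme oxidises formate to carbon dioxide while reducing NAD+ to NADH, so expression lets E. coli draw reducing power from formate. The associated publication concerns converting E. coli to generate all of its biomass carbon from CO2, which suggests the plasmid supplied this formate-oxidising activity in that engineering effort.
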