Features (pLannotate 1.2.2; 8 found; start..end, strand, type, name):
      1..792     -  CDS            SmR: aminoglycoside adenylyltransferase (Murphy, 1985); aadA; confers resistance to spectinomycin and streptomycin
    793..884     -  promoter       AmpR promoter: bla
    931..949     +  promoter       PLtetO-1 promoter (fragment): modified phage lambda PL promoter with tet operator sites (Lutz and Bujard, 1997)
   1032..2231    +  CDS            FDH_PSESR: Experimental evidence at protein level: Swiss-Prot protein existence level 1. Catalyzes the NAD(+)-dependent oxidation of formate to carbon dioxide. Formate oxidation is the final step in the methanol oxidation pathway in methylotrophic microorganisms. Has a role in the detoxification of exogenous formate in non-methylotrophic organisms. From Pseudomonas sp. (strain 101) (Achromobacter parvulus T1).
   2262..2280    -  misc_feature   MCS (fragment): pBluescript multiple cloning site
   2304..2390    +  terminator     rrnB T1 terminator: Escherichia coli rrnB; transcription terminator T1 from the E. coli rrnB gene
   2555..3143    -  rep_origin     ori: high-copy-number ColE1/pMB1/pBR322/pUC origin of replication
   3231..3325    -  terminator     lambda t0 terminator: transcription terminator from phage lambda
>Addgene plasmid #131706 | pFDH | addgene full sequence | sequence record 258662 | Addgene NGS Result
TTATTTGCCGACTACCTTGGTGATCTCGCCTTTCACGTAGTGGACAAATTCTTCCAACTGATCTGCGCGC
GAGGCCAAGCGATCTTCTTCTTGTCCAAGATAAGCCTGTCTAGCTTCAAGTATGACGGGCTGATACTGGG
CCGGCAGGCGCTCCATTGCCCAGTCGGCAGCGACATCCTTCGGCGCGATTTTGCCGGTTACTGCGCTGTA
CCAAATGCGGGACAACGTAAGCACTACATTTCGCTCATCGCCAGCCCAGTCGGGCGGCGAGTTCCATAGC
GTTAAGGTTTCATTTAGCGCCTCAAATAGATCCTGTTCAGGAACCGGATCAAAGAGTTCCTCCGCCGCTG
GACCTACCAAGGCAACGCTATGTTCTCTTGCTTTTGTCAGCAAGATAGCCAGATCAATGTCGATCGTGGC
TGGCTCGAAGATACCTGCAAGAATGTCATTGCGCTGCCATTCTCCAAATTGCAGTTCGCGCTTAGCTGGA
TAACGCCACGGAATGATGTCGTCGTGCACAACAATGGTGACTTCTACAGCGCGGAGAATCTCGCTCTCTC
CAGGGGAAGCCGAAGTTTCCAAAAGGTCGTTGATCAAAGCTCGCCGCGTTGTTTCATCAAGCCTTACGGT
CACCGTAACCAGCAAATCAATATCACTGTGTGGCTTCAGGCCGCCATCCACTGCGGAGCCGTACAAATGT
ACGGCCAGCAACGTCGGTTCGAGATGGCGCTCGATGACGCCAACTACCTCTGATAGTTGAGTCGATACTT
CGGCGATCACCGCTTCCCTCATACTCTTCCTTTTTCAATATTATTGAAGCATTTATCAGGGTTATTGTCT
CATGAGCGGATACATATTTGAATGTATTTAGAAAAATAAACAAATCTCGAGACCTATTGACAATTAAAGG
CTAAAATGCTATAATTCCACTCAGCAGGACGCACTGACCGAATTCACTAGTTAATAGAAATAATTTTGTT
TAACTTTAAACAAAATGAGGAGGTACTGAGATGCATCATCACCATCACCACGCTAAAGTTCTGTGCGTTC
TGTACGACGACCCGGTTGACGGTTACCCGAAAACCTACGCTCGTGACGACCTGCCGAAAATCGACCACTA
CCCGGGTGGTCAGACCCTGCCGACCCCGAAAGCTATCGACTTCACCCCGGGTCAGCTGCTGGGTTCTGTT
TCTGGTGAACTGGGTCTGCGTAAATACCTGGAATCTAACGGTCACACCCTGGTTGTTACCTCTGACAAAG
ACGGTCCGGACTCTGTTTTCGAACGTGAACTGGTTGACGCTGACGTTGTTATCTCTCAGCCGTTCTGGCC
GGCTTACCTGACCCCGGAACGTATCGCTAAAGCTAAAAACCTGAAACTGGCTCTGACCGCTGGTATCGGT
TCTGACCACGTTGACCTGCAATCTGCTATCGACCGTAACGTTACCGTTGCTGAAGTTACCTACTGCAACT
CTATCTCTGTTGCTGAACACGTTGTTATGATGATCCTGTCTCTGGTTCGTAACTACCTGCCGTCTCACGA
ATGGGCTCGTAAAGGTGGTTGGAACATAGCTGACTGCGTAAGCCACGCTTACGACCTGGAAGCTATGCAC
GTTGGTACCGTTGCTGCTGGTCGTATCGGTCTGGCTGTTCTGCGTCGTCTGGCTCCGTTCGACGTTCACC
TGCACTACACCGACCGTCACCGTCTGCCGGAATCTGTTGAAAAAGAACTGAACCTGACCTGGCACGCTAC
CCGTGAAGACATGTACCCGGTTTGCGACGTTGTTACCCTGAACTGCCCGCTGCACCCGGAAACCGAACAC
ATGATCAACGACGAAACCCTGAAACTGTTCAAACGTGGTGCTTACATCGTTAACACCGCTCGTGGTAAAC
TGTGCGACCGTGACGCTGTTGCTCGTGCTCTGGAATCTGGTCGTCTGGCTGGTTATGCGGGTGACGTGTG
GTTCCCCCAGCCGGCTCCGAAAGACCACCCGTGGCGTACCATGCCGTACAACGGTATGACCCCGCACATC
TCTGGTACCACCCTGACCGCTCAGGCTCGTTACGCTGCTGGTACCCGTGAAATCCTGGAATGCTTCTTCG
AAGGTCGTCCGATCCGTGACGAATACCTGATCGTTCAGGGTGGTGCTCTGGCTGGTACCGGTGCTCACTC
TTACTCTAAAGGTAACGCTACCGGTGGTTCTGAAGAAGCTGCTAAATTCAAAAAAGCTGTTTAAGCTAGC
GCGGCCGCTCGAGGAGGTCGACCTGCAGCCCGGGGGATCCCATGGTACGCGTGCTAGAGGCATCAAATAA
AACGAAAGGCTCAGTCGAAAGACTGGGCCTTTCGTTTTATCTGTTGTTTGTCGGTGAACGCTCTCCTGAG
TAGGACAAATCCGCCGCCCTAGACCTAGGGCGTTCGGCTGCGGCGAGCGGTATCAGCTCACTCAAAGGCG
GTAATACGGTTATCCACAGAATCAGGGGATAACGCAGGAAAGAACATGTGAGCAAAAGGCCAGCAAAAGG
CCAGGAACCGTAAAAAGGCCGCGTTGCTGGCGTTTTTCCATAGGCTCCGCCCCCCTGACGAGCATCACAA
AAATCGACGCTCAAGTCAGAGGTGGCGAAACCCGACAGGACTATAAAGATACCAGGCGTTTCCCCCTGGA
AGCTCCCTCGTGCGCTCTCCTGTTCCGACCCTGCCGCTTACCGGATACCTGTCCGCCTTTCTCCCTTCGG
GAAGCGTGGCGCTTTCTCATAGCTCACGCTGTAGGTATCTCAGTTCGGTGTAGGTCGTTCGCTCCAAGCT
GGGCTGTGTGCACGAACCCCCCGTTCAGCCCGACCGCTGCGCCTTATCCGGTAACTATCGTCTTGAGTCC
AACCCGGTAAGACACGACTTATCGCCACTGGCAGCAGCCACTGGTAACAGGATTAGCAGAGCGAGGTATG
TAGGCGGTGCTACAGAGTTCTTGAAGTGGTGGCCTAACTACGGCTACACTAGAAGGACAGTATTTGGTAT
CTGCGCTCTGCTGAAGCCAGTTACCTTCGGAAAAAGAGTTGGTAGCTCTTGATCCGGCAAACAAACCACC
GCTGGTAGCGGTGGTTTTTTTGTTTGCAAGCAGCAGATTACGCGCAGAAAAAAAGGATCTCAAGAAGATC
CTTTGATCTTTTCTACGGGGTCTGACGCTCAGTGGAACGAAAACTCACGTTAAGGGATTTTGGTCATGAC
TAGTGCTTGGATTCTCACCAATAAAAAACGCCCGGCGGCAACCGAGCGTTCTGAACAAATCCAGATGGAG
TTCTGAGGTCATTACTGGATCTATCAACAGGAGTCCAAGCGAGCTCGTTAGACA
